Addgene plasmid #22651: pLH116
Depositing lab: Lynn Hudson. Depositing organization: National Institute of Neurological Disorders and Strokes (NINDS). Publication: Aberrant splicing of proteolipid protein mRNA in the dysmyelinating jimpy mutant mouse. Hudson LD, Berndt JA, Puckett C, Kozak CA, Lazzarini RA. Proc Natl Acad Sci U S A. 1987 Mar . 84(5):1454-8. 10.1073/pnas.84.5.1454 PubMed 3469678.
Backbone
  Vector backbone: pGEM3
  Backbone manufacturer: Promega
  Backbone size w/o insert (bp): 2867
  Vector type: cloning vector
  Selectable markers: LacZ
Growth in bacteria
  Bacterial resistance: Ampicillin, 100 μg/mL
  Growth temperature: 37°C
  Growth strain: DH5alpha
  Growth instructions: DH5 alpha
  Copy number: Unknown
Gene/Insert
  Gene/Insert name: Proteolipid Protein (alt name: PLP)
  Species: M. musculus (mouse)
  Insert size (bp): 980
  Entrez Gene: Plp1 (a.k.a. DM20, Plp, jimpy, jp, msd, rsh)
  Cloning method: Restriction Enzyme; 5′ cloning site SacI (not destroyed); 3′ cloning site EcoRI (not destroyed)
  Sequencing primers: 5′ SP6; 3′ T7
Terms and licenses: Academic/Nonprofit Terms; Industry Terms: Not Available to Industry
Depositor comments: Contains entire coding region of the mouse PLP cDNA including part of the 5' UTR. Used to make riboprobes by transcribing with SP6 polymerase to give a 980 bp antisense riboprobe or transcribing with T7 polymerase to give a 980bp sense riboprobe for RNA analysis on Northern blots. This PLP DNA cloned by Hudson lab.
How to cite: pLH116 was a gift from Lynn Hudson (Addgene plasmid # 22651 ; http://n2t.net/addgene:22651 ; RRID:Addgene_22651)
