[The description below was written by a language model from this plasmid's Addgene catalogue record and pLannotate feature annotations shown in this document.]
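Description:
pLH116 is a bacterial cloning and in vitro transcription plasmid built on the Promega pGEM3 backbone, carrying a roughly 980 bp mouse proteolipid protein (Plp1, also called PLP) cDNA inserted between the SacI and EcoRI sites, both of which remain intact. It is propagated in E. coli through a high-copy ColE1/pUC-type origin and selected with ampicillin via the β-lactamase gene and its native promoter. The catalogue entry also lists LacZ as a selectable marker, although the feature table does not annotate a lacZα element. The annotation does pick up short remnants of tetracycline resistance, bom, rop and lacI sequences, which are non-functional fragments inherited from ancestral backbone vectors.

According to the depositor, the insert contains the entire PLP coding region plus part of the 5′ UTR. In the sequenced record (about 3.8 kb) the coding sequence lies in the same orientation as the T7 promoter upstream of it, and an opposing SP6 promoter sits just beyond a fragment of the pUC-type polylinker downstream. This matches the stated use: transcription with T7 polymerase produces a sense RNA, and transcription with SP6 polymerase produces an antisense RNA, each about 980 nt. The annotation tool labelled the open reading frame by its match to human PLP1, which most likely reflects the strong conservation of this myelin protein, since the catalogue gives the species as mouse. There is no eukaryotic promoter or tag, so the plasmid is not an expression construct. It serves as a template for riboprobes to detect PLP transcripts on Northern blots, in the context of work on aberrant PLP mRNA splicing in the dysmyelinating jimpy mouse.
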