Features (pLannotate 1.2.2; 11 found; start..end, strand, type, name):
     24..42      +  promoter       T7 promoter: promoter for bacteriophage T7 RNA polymerase
    195..1025    +  CDS            PLP1 (sequence partly withheld): MYPR_HUMAN - Also known as PLP. Experimental evidence at protein level: Swiss-Prot protein existence level 1. This is the major myelin protein from the central nervous system. It plays an important role in the formation or maintenance of the multilamellar structure of myelin. From Homo sapiens (Human).
   1027..1077    +  misc_feature   MCS (fragment): pUC18/19 multiple cloning site
   1082..1100    -  promoter       SP6 promoter: promoter for bacteriophage SP6 RNA polymerase
   1328..1603    +  CDS            TcR (fragment): tetracycline efflux protein; tet; confers resistance to tetracycline
   1604..1652    -  misc_feature   bom (fragment): basis of mobility region from pBR322
   1754..1789    -  CDS            rop (fragment): Rop protein, which maintains plasmids at low copy number; rop
   1884..1988    +  promoter       AmpR promoter: bla
   1989..2849    +  CDS            AmpR: β-lactamase; bla; confers resistance to ampicillin, carbenicillin, and related antibiotics
   3020..3608    +  rep_origin     ori: high-copy-number ColE1/pMB1/pBR322/pUC origin of replication
   3791..13      +  CDS            lacI (fragment) (across the origin): lac repressor; lacI; The lac repressor binds to the lac operator to inhibit transcription in E. coli. This inhibition can be relieved by adding lactose or isopropyl-β-D-thiogalactopyranoside (IPTG).
>Addgene plasmid #22651 | pLH116 | addgene full sequence | sequence record 401206 | Addgene NGS Result
TAATGCAGCTGGCTTATCGAAATTAATACGACTCACTATAGGGAGACCGGAATTCCGAGGACAAAGATAC
TCAGAGAGAAAAAGTAAAGGACAGAAGAAGGAGACTGGAGAGACCAGGATCCTTCCAGCTGAGCAAAGTC
AGCCGCAAAACAGACTAGCCAACAGGCTACAATTGGAGTCAGAGTGCCAAAGACATGGGCTTGTTAGAGT
GTTGTGCTAGATGTCTGGTAGGGGCCCCCTTTGCTTCCCTGGTGGCCACTGGATTGTGTTTCTTTGGAGT
GGCACTGTTCTGTGGATGTGGACATGAAGCTCTCACTGGTACAGAAAAGCTAATTGAGACCTATTTCTCC
AAAAACTACCAGGACTATGAGTATCTCATTAATGTGATTCATGCTTTCCAGTATGTCATCTATGGAACTG
CCTCTTTCTTCTTCCTTTATGGGGCCCTCCTGCTGGCTGAGGGCTTCTACACCACCGGCGCTGTCAGGCA
GATCTTTGGCGACTACAAGACCACCATCTGCGGCAAGGGCCTGAGCGCAACGGTAACAGGGGGCCAGAAG
GGGAGGGGTTCCAGAGGCCAACATCAAGCTCATTCTTTGGAGCGGGTGTGTCATTGTTTGGGAAAATGGC
TAGGACATCCCGACAAG
[378 nt withheld, positions 648-1025]
TGAGCTCGGTACCCGGGGATCCTCTAGAGTCGACCTGCAGGCATGCAAGCTTGTATTCTATAGTGTCACC
TAAATCGTATGTGTATGATACATAAGGTTATGTATTAATTGTAGCCGCGTTCTAACGACAATATGTACAA
GCCTAATTGTGTAGCATCTGGCTTACTGAAGCAGACCCTATCATCTCTCTCGTAAACTGCCGTCAGAGTC
GGTTTGGTTGGACGAACCTTCTGAGTTTCTGGTAACGCCGTCCCGCACCCGGAAATGGTCAGCGAACCAA
TCAGCAGGGTCATCGCTAGCCAGATCCTCTACGCCGGACGCATCGTGGCCGGCATCACCGGCGCCACAGG
TGCGGTTGCTGGCGCCTATATCGCCGACATCACCGATGGGGAAGATCGGGCTCGCCACTTCGGGCTCATG
AGCGCTTGTTTCGGCGTGGGTATGGTGGCAGGCCCCGTGGCCGGGGGACTGTTGGGCGCCATCTCCTTGC
ACCATTCCTTGCGGCGGCGGTGCTCAACGGCCTCAACCTACTACTGGGCTGCTTCCTAATGCAGGAGTCG
CATAAGGGAGAGCGTCGAATGGTGCACTCTCAGTACAATCTGCTCTGATGCCGCATAGTTAAGCCAGCCC
CGACACCCGCCAACACCCGCTGACGCGCCCTGACGGGCTTGTCTGCTCCCGGCATCCGCTTACAGACAAG
CTGTGACCGTCTCCGGGAGCTGCATGTGTCAGAGGTTTTCACCGTCATCACCGAAACGCGCGAGACGAAA
GGGCCTCGTGATACGCCTATTTTTATAGGTTAATGTCATGATAATAATGGTTTCTTAGACGTCAGGTGGC
ACTTTTCGGGGAAATGTGCGCGGAACCCCTATTTGTTTATTTTTCTAAATACATTCAAATATGTATCCGC
TCATGAGACAATAACCCTGATAAATGCTTCAATAATATTGAAAAAGGAAGAGTATGAGTATTCAACATTT
CCGTGTCGCCCTTATTCCCTTTTTTGCGGCATTTTGCCTTCCTGTTTTTGCTCACCCAGAAACGCTGGTG
AAAGTAAAAGATGCTGAAGATCAGTTGGGTGCACGAGTGGGGTACATCGAACTGGATCTCAACAGCGGTA
AGATCCTTGAGAGTTTTCGCCCCGAAGAACGTTTTCCAATGATGAGCACTTTTAAAGTTCTGCTATGTGG
CGCGGTATTATCCCGTATTGACGCCGGGCAAGAGCAACTCGGTCGCCGCATACACTATTCTCAGAATGAC
TTGGTTGAGTACTCACCAGTCACAGAAAAGCATCTTACGGATGGCATGACAGTAAGAGAATTATGCAGTG
CTGCCATAACCATGAGTGATAACACTGCGGCCAACTTACTTCTGACAACGATCGGAGGACCGAAGGAGCT
AACCGCTTTTTTGCACAACATGGGGGATCATGTAACTCGCCTTGATCGTTGGGAACCGGAGCTGAATGAA
GCCATACCAAACGACGAGCGTGACACCACGATGCCTGTAGCAATGGCAACAACGTTGCGCAAACTATTAA
CTGGCGAACTACTTACTCTAGCTTCCCGGCAACAATTAATAGACTGGATGGAGGCGGATAAAGTTGCAGG
ACCACTTCTGCGCTCGGCCCTTCCGGCTGGCTGGTTTATTGCTGATAAATCTGGAGCCGGTGAGCGTGGG
TCTCGCGGTATCATTGCAGCACTGGGGCCAGATGGTAAGCCCTCCCGTATCGTAGTTATCTACACGACGG
GGAGTCAGGCAACTATGGATGAACGAAATAGACAGATCGCTGAGATAGGTGCCTCACTGATTAAGCATTG
GTAACTGTCAGACCAAGTTTACTCATATATACTTTAGATTGATTTAAAACTTCATTTTTAATTTAAAAGG
ATCTAGGTGAAGATCCTTTTTGATAATCTCATGACCAAAATCCCTTAACGTGAGTTTTCGTTCCACTGAG
CGTCAGACCCCGTAGAAAAGATCAAAGGATCTTCTTGAGATCCTTTTTTTCTGCGCGTAATCTGCTGCTT
GCAAACAAAAAAACCACCGCTACCAGCGGTGGTTTGTTTGCCGGATCAAGAGCTACCAACTCTTTTTCCG
AAGGTAACTGGCTTCAGCAGAGCGCAGATACCAAATACTGTTCTTCTAGTGTAGCCGTAGTTAGGCCACC
ACTTCAAGAACTCTGTAGCACCGCCTACATACCTCGCTCTGCTAATCCTGTTACCAGTGGCTGCTGCCAG
TGGCGATAAGTCGTGTCTTACCGGGTTGGACTCAAGACGATAGTTACCGGATAAGGCGCAGCGGTCGGGC
TGAACGGGGGGTTCGTGCACACAGCCCAGCTTGGAGCGAACGACCTACACCGAACTGAGATACCTACAGC
GTGAGCTATGAGAAAGCGCCACGCTTCCCGAAGGGAGAAAGGCGGACAGGTATCCGGTAAGCGGCAGGGT
CGGAACAGGAGAGCGCACGAGGGAGCTTCCAGGGGGAAACGCCTGGTATCTTTATAGTCCTGTCGGGTTT
CGCCACCTCTGACTTGAGCGTCGATTTTTGTGATGCTCGTCAGGGGGGCGGAGCCTATGGAAAAACGCCA
GCAACGCGGCCTTTTTACGGTTCCTGGCCTTTTGCTGGCCTTTTGCTCACATGTTCTTTCCTGCGTTATC
CCCTGATTCTGTGGATAACCGTATTACCGCCTTTGAGTGAGCTGATACCGCTCGCCGCAGCCGAACGACC
GAGCGCAGCGAGTCAGTGAGCGAGGAAGCGGAAGAGCGCCCAATACGCAAACCGCCTCTCCCCGCGCGTT
GGCCGATTCAT
