>Addgene plasmid #22651 | pLH116 | addgene partial sequence | sequence record 28504 | 22651 with SP6
CGGGTACCGAGCTCA
[378 nt withheld, positions 16-393]
CTTGTCGGGATGTCCTAGCCATTTTCCCAAACAATGACACACCCGCTCCAAAGAATGAGCTTGATGTTGG
CCTCTGGAACCCCTCCCCTTCTGGCCCCCTGTTACCGTTGCGCTCAGGCCCTTGCCGCAGATGGTGGTCT
TGTAGTCGCCAAAGATCTGCCTGACAGCGCCGGTGGTGTAGAAGCCCTCAGCCAGCAGGAGGGCCCCATA
AAGGAAGAAGAAAGAGGCAGTTCCATAGATGACATACTGGAAAGCATGAATCACATTAATGAGATACTCA
TAGTCCTGGTAGTTTTTGGAGAAATAGGTCTCAATTAGCTTTTCTGTACCAGTGAGAGCTTCATGTCCAC
ATCCACAGAACAGTGCCACTCCAAAGAAACACAATCCAGTGGCCACCANGGAAGCAAAGGGGGCCCCTAC
CAGACATCTAGCACAACACTCTAACAAGCCCATGTCTTTGGCACTCTGACTCCAATTGTAGCCTGNTGGC
TAGTCTGNTTTGCGGCTGACTT
